>Addgene plasmid #20037 | pSB819-PKR-gib-SAK | addgene partial sequence | sequence record 25764 | 20037 with M13R
AAAAGCTGGAGCTCCACCGCGGTGGCGGCCGCCTAACGTGNGNNGNNGTTCATTTTTCTCTGGGCTTTTC
TTCCACACAGTCAAGGTGCTTAGTATTTCAGATGTGTTAGGTCGGTCCTCAGGTTTCTTTGAGAGTAATT
TCTGTAGAAGAGTTTTTTCTTTTTTATCAAATACATCTGAGATGATGCCATCCCGTAGGTCTTTGAAAAA
CTTTGCTGTTTCAGAAGCAGTGTCACATACATGAAGAAGTTCAGCAAGAATTAGCCCCAAAGCGTAGAGG
TCCACTTCCTTTCCATAGTCTTGCAAAGAAATCTGTTCTGGGCTCATGTATCGCAAAGTTCCTGTACTCC
TTGATCGCTTTCCATCATTTTTCAGAGATGTTACAAGTCCAAAGTCTCCAATCTTTATTTGTTTTGTATC
TACTAAGAATATATTACTTGGCTTAAGATCTCTATGAATTAATTTTTTTGAATGTATATAATCCACCCCT
TTTGTTATTTGTTCAAAGAATTCCAAAGCCAAAACTTTGTCTAGTTTCTTGCCTCTTCTATTGTCAATCC
ATTGCTCCANNNNNNNNNNNNNNNNNNANNNNNCNNTTTGGNNNNNAAAAAGGGNNNTTAGTCTTTGANN
NNNGAACTATTTTTTGCTGTTCTCAGGATCATNAATCA
