[The description below was written by a language model from this plasmid's Addgene catalogue record.]
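Description:
pSB819-PKR-gib-SAK is a yeast expression plasmid built on the pSB819 backbone (about 6.4 kb without insert). It behaves as a shuttle vector. In bacteria it is maintained as a high-copy plasmid under ampicillin selection, and in yeast it is selected through the URA3 auxotrophic marker, which restores uracil prototrophy in ura3 host strains. The record does not state the promoter driving the insert, the yeast replication or integration mode, or the bacterial origin, and no feature table is provided to fill in these details.

The payload is a 1,656 bp coding sequence for protein kinase R (PKR, also called EIF2AK2) from the white-cheeked gibbon, Nomascus leucogenys, cloned between XhoI and NotI sites that both remain intact. The gibbon sequence carries two substitutions, Y489S and T496K. The "SAK" in the name presumably refers to the resulting residue combination in this region, although the record does not spell this out. No epitope tags or reporter fusions are listed.

PKR is an interferon-induced kinase that is activated by double-stranded RNA. It phosphorylates the translation initiation factor eIF2α to shut down protein synthesis in infected cells, and some viruses counter it with proteins that mimic its substrate. The associated publication concerns how PKR evolution defeats such viral mimicry. This point-mutant primate PKR was therefore most likely made to test, in yeast, how specific residue changes affect PKR function or its susceptibility to viral antagonists. The exact assay design is not described in the record.
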