Addgene plasmid #20037: pSB819-PKR-gib-SAK
Depositing lab: Harmit Malik. Depositing organization: Fred Hutchinson Cancer Center. Publication: Protein kinase R reveals an evolutionary model for defeating viral mimicry. Elde NC, Child SJ, Geballe AP, Malik HS. Nature. 2009 Jan 22;457(7228):485-9. doi: 10.1038/nature07529. Epub 2008 Nov 30. PubMed 19043403.
Backbone
  Vector backbone: PSB819
  Backbone size w/o insert (bp): 6400
  Vector type: Yeast Expression
  Selectable markers: URA3
Growth in bacteria
  Bacterial resistance: Ampicillin, 100 μg/mL
  Growth temperature: 37°C
  Growth strain: DH5alpha
  Copy number: High Copy
Gene/Insert
  Gene/Insert name: Protein kinase R (alt name: EIF2AK2)
  Species: N. leucogenys (white-cheeked gibbon)
  Insert size (bp): 1656
  Mutation: Y489S, T496K
  GenBank ID: EU733257
  Cloning method: Restriction Enzyme; 5′ cloning site XhoI (not destroyed); 3′ cloning site NotI (not destroyed)
  Sequencing primers: 5′ n/a; 3′ M13R
Terms and licenses: Academic/Nonprofit Terms; Industry Terms: Not Available to Industry
How to cite: pSB819-PKR-gib-SAK was a gift from Harmit Malik (Addgene plasmid # 20037 ; http://n2t.net/addgene:20037 ; RRID:Addgene_20037)
